>Addgene plasmid #219763 | pNK7190 | addgene full sequence | sequence record 438198 | Addgene NGS Result
GTGATCCGTTTAAACTATCAGTGTTTGACAGGATATATTGGCGGGTAAACCTAAGAGAAAAGAGCGTTTA
TTAGAATAATCGGATATTTAAAAGGGCGTGAAAAGGTTTATCCGTTCGTCCATTTGTATGTGCCAGCCGC
CTTTGCGACGCTCACCGGGCTGGTTGCCCTCGCCGCTGGGCTGGCGGCCGTCTATGGCCCTGCAAACGCG
CCAGAAACGCCGTCGAAGCCGTGTGCGAGACACCGCGGCCGCCGGCGTTGTGGATACCTCGCGGAAAACT
TGGCCCTCACTGACAGATGAGGGGCGGACGTTGACACTTGAGGGGCCGACTCACCCGGCGCGGCGTTGAC
AGATGAGGGGCAGGCTCGATTTCGGCCGGCGACGTGGAGCTGGCCAGCCTCGCAAATCGGCGAAAACGCC
TGATTTTACGCGAGTTTCCCACAGATGATGTGGACAAGCCTGGGGATAAGTGCCCTGCGGTATTGACACT
TGAGGGGCGCGACTACTGACAGATGAGGGGCGCGATCCTTGACACTTGAGGGGCAGAGTGCTGACAGATG
AGGGGCGCACCTATTGACATTTGAGGGGCTGTCCACAGGCAGAAAATCCAGCATTTGCAAGGGTTTCCGC
CCGTTTTTCGGCCACCGCTAACCTGTCTTTTAACCTGCTTTTAAACCAATATTTATAAACCTTGTTTTTA
ACCAGGGCTGCGCCCTGTGCGCGTGACCGCGCACGCCGAAGGGGGGTGCCCCCCCTTCTCGAACCCTCCC
GGCCCGCTAACGCGGGCCTCCCATCCCCCCAGGGGCTGCGCCCCTCGGCCGCGAACGGCCTCACCCCAAA
AATGGCAGCGCTGGCCAATTCCCGAGGCACGAACCCAGTGGACATAAGCCTGTTCGGTTCGTAAGCTGTA
ATGCAAGTAGCGTATGCGCTCACGCAACTGGTCCAGAACCTTGACCGAACGCAGCGGTGGTAACGGCGCA
GTGGCGGTTTTCATGGCTTGTTATGACTGTTTTTTTGGGGTACAGTCTATGCCTCGGGCATCCAAGCAGC
AAGCGCGTTACGCCGTGGGTCGATGTTTGATGTTATGGAGCAGCAACGATGTTACGCAGCAGGGCAGTCG
CCCTAAAACAAAGTTAAACATCATGGGGGAAGCGGTGATCGCCGAAGTATCGACTCAACTATCAGAGGTA
GTTGGCGTCATCGAGCGCCATCTCGAACCGACGTTGCTGGCCGTACATTTGTACGGCTCCGCAGTGGATG
GCGGCCTGAAGCCACACAGCGATATTGATTTGCTGGTTACGGTGACCGTAAGGCTTGATGAAACAACGCG
GCGAGCTTTGATCAACGACCTTTTGGAAACTTCGGCTTCCCCTGGAGAGAGCGAGATTCTCCGCGCTGTA
GAAGTCACCATTGTTGTGCACGACGACATCATTCCGTGGCGTTATCCAGCTAAGCGCGAACTGCAATTTG
GAGAATGGCAGCGCAATGACATTCTTGCAGGTATCTTCGAGCCAGCCACGATCGACATTGATCTGGCTAT
CTTGCTGACAAAAGCAAGAGAACATAGCGTTGCCTTGGTAGGTCCAGCGGCGGAGGAACTCTTTGATCCG
GTTCCTGAACAGGATCTATTTGAGGCGCTAAATGAAACCTTAACGCTATGGAACTCGCCGCCCGACTGGG
CTGGCGATGAGCGAAATGTAGTGCTTACGTTGTCCCGCATTTGGTACAGCGCAGTAACCGGCAAAATCGC
GCCGAAGGATGTCGCTGCCGACTGGGCAATGGAGCGCCTGCCGGCCCAGTATCAGCCCGTCATACTTGAA
GCTAGACAGGCTTATCTTGGACAAGAAGAAGATCGCTTGGCCTCGCGCGCAGATCAGTTGGAAGAATTTG
TCCATTACGTGAAAGGCGAGATCACCAAGGTAGTCGGCAAATAATGTCTAGCTAGAAATTCGTTCAAGCC
GACGCCGCTTCGCGGCGCGGCTTAACTCAAGCGTTAGATGCACTAAGCACATAATTGCTCACAGCCAAAC
TATCAGGTCAAGTCTGCTTTTATTATTTTTAAGCGTGCATAATAAGCCCTACACAAATTGGGAGATATAT
CATGCTGTCAGACCAAGTTTACTCATATATACTTTAGATTGATTTAAAACTTCATTTTTAATTTAAAAGG
ATCTAGGTGAAGATCCTTTTTGATAATCTCATGACCAAAATCCCTTAACGTGAGTTTTCGTTCCACTGAG
CGTCAGACCCCGTAGAAAAGATCAAAGGATCTTCTTGAGATCCTTTTTTTCTGCGCGTAATCTGCTGCTT
GCAAACAAAAAAACCACCGCTACCAGCGGTGGTTTGTTTGCCGGATCAAGAGCTACCAACTCTTTTTCCG
AAGGTAACTGGCTTCAGCAGAGCGCAGATACCAAATACTGTTCTTCTAGTGTAGCCGTAGTTAGGCCACC
ACTTCAAGAACTCTGTAGCACCGCCTACATACCTCGCTCTGCTAATCCTGTTACCAGTGGCTGCTGCCAG
TGGCGATAAGTCGTGTCTTACCGGGTTGGACTCAAGACGATAGTTACCGGATAAGGCGCAGCGGTCGGGC
TGAACGGGGGGTTCGTGCACACAGCCCAGCTTGGAGCGAACGACCTACACCGAACTGAGATACCTACAGC
GTGAGCTATGAGAAAGCGCCACGCTTCCCGAAGGGAGAAAGGCGGACAGGTATCCGGTAAGCGGCAGGGT
CGGAACAGGAGAGCGCACGAGGGAGCTTCCAGGGGGAAACGCCTGGTATCTTTATAGTCCTGTCGGGTTT
CGCCACCTCTGACTTGAGCGTCGATTTTTGTGATGCTCGTCAGGGGGGCGGAGCCTATGGAAAAACGCCA
GCAACGCGGCCTTTTTACGGTTCCTGGCAGATCCTAGATGTGGCGCAACGATGCCGGCGACAAGCAGGAG
CGCACCGACTTCTTCCGCATCAAGTGTTTTGGCTCTCAGGCCGAGGCCCACGGCAAGTATTTGGGCAAGG
GGTCGCTGGTATTCGTGCAGGGCAAGATTCGGAATACCAAGTACGAGAAGGACGGCCAGACGGTCTACGG
GACCGACTTCATTGCCGATAAGGTGGATTATCTGGACACCAAGGCACCAGGCGGGTCAAATCAGGAATAA
GGGCACATTGCCCCGGCGTGAGTCGGGGCAATCCCGCAAGGAGGGTGAATGAATCGGACGTTTGACCGGA
AGGCATACAGGCAAGAACTGATCGACGCGGGGTTTTCCGCCGAGGATGCCGAAACCATCGCAAGCCGCAC
CGTCATGCGTGCGCCCCGCGAAACCTTCCAGTCCGTCGGCTCGATGGTCCAGCAAGCTACGGCCAAGATC
GAGCGCGACAGCGTGCAACTGGCTCCCCCTGCCCTGCCCGCGCCATCGGCCGCCGTGGAGCGTTCGCGTC
GTCTTGAACAGGAGGCGGCAGGTTTGGCGAAGTCGATGACCATCGACACGCGAGGAACTATGACGACCAA
GAAGCGAAAAACCGCCGGCGAGGACCTGGCAAAACAGGTCAGCGAGGCCAAGCAGGCCGCGTTGCTGAAA
CACACGAAGCAGCAGATCAAGGAAATGCAGCTTTCCTTGTTCGATATTGCGCCGTGGCCGGACACGATGC
GAGCGATGCCAAACGACACGGCCCGCTCTGCCCTGTTCACCACGCGCAACAAGAAAATCCCGCGCGAGGC
GCTGCAAAACAAGGTCATTTTCCACGTCAACAAGGACGTGAAGATCACCTACACCGGCGTCGAGCTGCGG
GCCGACGATGACGAACTGGTGTGGCAGCAGGTGTTGGAGTACGCGAAGCGCACCCCTATCGGCGAGCCGA
TCACCTTCACGTTCTACGAGCTTTGCCAGGACCTGGGCTGGTCGATCAATGGCCGGTATTACACGAAGGC
CGAGGAATGCCTGTCGCGCCTACAGGCGACGGCGATGGGCTTCACGTCCGACCGCGTTGGGCACCTGGAA
TCGGTGTCGCTGCTGCACCGCTTCCGCGTCCTGGACCGTGGCAAGAAAACGTCCCGTTGCCAGGTCCTGA
TCGACGAGGAAATCGTCGTGCTGTTTGCTGGCGACCACTACACGAAATTCATATGGGAGAAGTACCGCAA
GCTGTCGCCGACGGCCCGACGGATGTTCGACTATTTCAGCTCGCACCGGGAGCCGTACCCGCTCAAGCTG
GAAACCTTCCGCCTCATGTGCGGATCGGATTCCACCCGCGTGAAGAAGTGGCGCGAGCAGGTCGGCGAAG
CCTGCGAAGAGTTGCGAGGCAGCGGCCTGGTGGAACACGCCTGGGTCAATGATGACCTGGTGCATTGCAA
ACGCTAGGGCCTTGTGGGGTCAGTTCCGGCTGGGGGTTCAGCAGCCCCTGCTCGGATCTGTTGGACCGGA
CAGTAGTCATGGTTGATGGGCTGCCTGTATCGAGTGGTGATTTTGTGCCGAGCTGCCGGTCGGGGAGCTG
TTGGCTGGCTGGTGGCAGGATATATTGTGGTGTAAACAAATTGACGCTTAGACAACTTAATAACACATTG
CGGACGTTTTTAATGTACTGGGGTTGAACACTCTGTGGGTCTCATGCCGAATTCGGATCCGGAGCGGAGA
ATTAAGGGAGTCACGTTATGACCCCCGCCGATGACGCGGGACAAGCCGTTTTACGTTTGGAACTGACAGA
ACCGCAACGTTGAAGGAGCCACTGAGCCGCGGGTTTCTGGAGTTTAATGAGCTAAGCACATACGTCAGAA
ACCATTATTGCGCGTTCAAAAGTCGCCTAAGGTCACTATCAGCTAGCAAATATTTCTTGTCAAAAATGCT
CCACTGACGTTCCATAAATTCCCCTCGGTATCCAATTAGAGTCTCATATTCACTCTCCTATTTTTACAAC
AATTACCAACAACAACAAACAACAAACAACATTACAATTACATTTACAATTACCATGGTTGAACAAGATG
GATTGCACGCAGGTTCTCCGGCCGCTTGGGTGGAGAGGCTATTCGGCTATGACTGGGCACAACAGACAAT
CGGCTGCTCTGATGCCGCCGTGTTCCGGCTGTCAGCGCAGGGGCGCCCGGTTCTTTTTGTCAAGACCGAC
CTGTCCGGTGCCCTGAATGAACTGCAGGACGAGGCAGCGCGGCTATCGTGGCTGGCCACGACGGGCGTTC
CTTGCGCAGCTGTGCTCGACGTTGTCACTGAAGCGGGAAGGGACTGGCTGCTATTGGGCGAAGTGCCGGG
GCAGGATCTCCTGTCATCTCACCTTGCTCCTGCCGAGAAAGTATCCATCATGGCTGATGCAATGCGGCGG
CTGCATACGCTTGATCCGGCTACCTGCCCATTCGACCACCAAGCGAAACATCGCATCGAGCGAGCACGTA
CTCGGATGGAAGCCGGTCTTGTCGATCAGGATGATCTGGACGAAGAGCATCAGGGGCTCGCGCCAGCCGA
ACTGTTCGCCAGGCTCAAGGCGCGCATGCCCGACGGCGAGGATCTCGTCGTGACTCATGGCGATGCCTGC
TTGCCGAATATCATGGTGGAAAATGGCCGCTTTTCTGGATTCATCGACTGTGGCCGGCTGGGTGTGGCGG
ACCGCTATCAGGACATAGCGTTGGCTACCCGTGATATTGCTGAAGAGCTTGGCGGCGAATGGGCTGACCG
CTTCCTCGTGCTTTACGGTATCGCCGCTCCCGATTCGCAGCGCATCGCCTTCTATCGCCTTCTTGACGAG
TTCTTCTGAGCGGGACTCTGGGGTTCGCTAGAGTCCTGCTTTAATGAGATATGCGAGACGCCTATGATCG
CATGATATTTGCTTTCAATTCTGTTGTGCACGTTGTAAAAAACCTGAGCATGTGTAGCTCAGATCCTTAC
CGCCGGTTTCGGTTCATTCTAATGAATATATCACCCGTTACTATCGTATTTTTATGAATAATATTCTCCG
TTCAATTTACTGATTGTACCCTACTACTTATATGTACAATATTAAAATGAAAACAATATATTGTGCTGAA
TAGGTTTATAGCGACATCTATGATAGAGCGCCACAATAACAAACAATTGCGTTTTATTATTACAAATCCA
ATTTTAAAAAAAGCGGCAGAACCGGTCAAACCTAAAAGACTGATTACATAAATCTTATTCAAATTTCAAA
AGTGCCCCAGGGGCTAGTATCTACGACACACCGAGCGGCGAACTAATAACGCTCACTGAAGGGAACTCCG
GTTCCCCGCCGGCGCGCATGGGTGAGATTCCTTGAAGTTGAGTATTGGCCGTCCGCTCTACCGAAAGTTA
CGGGCACCATTCAACCCGGTCCAGCACGGCGGCCGGGTAACCGACTTGCTGCCCCGAGAATTATGCAGCA
TTTTTTTGGTGTATGTGGGCCCCAAATGAAGTGCAGGTCAAACCTTGACAGTGACGACAAATCGTTGGGC
GGGTCCAGGGCGAATTTTGCGACAACATGTCGAGGCTCAGCCGCTGCAAGAATTCAAGCTTGGAGGAATT
CCAATCCCACAAAAATCTGAGCTTAACAGCACAGTTGCTCCTCTCAGAGCAGAATCGGGTATTCAACACC
CTCATATCAACTACTACGTTGTGTATAACGGTCCACATGCCGGTATATACGATGACTGGGGTTGTACAAA
GGCGGCAACAAACGGCGTTCCCGGAGTTGCACACAAGAAATTTGCCACTATTACAGAGGCAAGAGCAGCA
GCTGACGCGTACACAACAAGTCAGCAAACAGACAGGTTGAACTTCATCCCCAAAGGAGAAGCTCAACTCA
AGCCCAAGAGCTTTGCTAAGGCCCTAACAAGCCCACCAAAGCAAAAAGCCCACTGGCTCACGCTAGGAAC
CAAAAGGCCCAGCAGTGATCCAGCCCCAAAAGAGATCTCCTTTGCCCCGGAGATTACAATGGACGATTTC
CTCTATCTTTACGATCTAGGAAGGAAGTTCGAAGGTGAAGGTGACGACACTATGTTCACCACTGATAATG
AGAAGGTTAGCCTCTTCAATTTCAGAAAGAATGCTGACCCACAGATGGTTAGAGAGGCCTACGCAGCAAG
TCTCATCAAGACGATCTACCCGAGTAACAATCTCCAGGAGATCAAATACCTTCCCAAGAAGGTTAAAGAT
GCAGTCAAAAGATTCAGGACTAATTGCATCAAGAACACAGAGAAAGACATATTTCTCAAGATCAGAAGTA
CTATTCCAGTATGGACGATTCAAGGCTTGCTTCATAAACCAAGGCAAGTAATAGAGATTGGAGTCTCTAA
AAAGGTAGTTCCTACTGAATCTAAGGCCATGCATGGAGTCTAAGATTCAAATCGAGGATCTAACAGAACT
CGCCGTCAAGACTGGCGAACAGTTCATACAGAGTCTTTTACGACTCAATGACAAGAAGAAAATCTTCGTC
AACATGGTGGAGCACGACACTCTGGTCTACTCCAAAAATGTCAAAGATACAGTCTCAGAAGATCAAAGGG
CTATTGAGACTTTTCAACAAAGGATAATTTCGGGAAACCTCCTCGGATTCCATTGCCCAGCTATCTGTCA
CTTCATCGAAAGGACAGTAGAAAAGGAAGGTGGCTCCTACAAATGCCATCATTGCGATAAAGGAAAGGCT
ATCATTCAAGATCTCTCTGCCGACAGTGGTCCCAAAGATGGACCCCCACCCACGAGGAGCATCGTGGAAA
AAGAAGAGGTTCCAACCACGTCTACAAAGCAAGTGGATTGATGTGACATCTCCACTGACGTAAGGGATGA
CGCACAATCCCACTATCCTTCGCAAGACCCTTCCTCTATATAAGGAAGTTCATTTCATTTGGAGAGGACA
CGCTCGAGTATAAGAGCTCATTTTTACAACAATTACCAACAACAACAAACAACAAACAACATTACAATTA
CATTTACAATTATCGATACAATGGCCTCTTTTGAAAATTCACTCTCTGTGTTGATCGTGGGAGCCGGTTT
GGGTGGTCTAGCAGCTGCTATCGCTCTCCGACGACAGGGCCACGTGGTTAAGATCTACGACTCATCTAGC
TTTAAGGCCGAGCTCGGCGCAGGCTTGGCAGTTCCACCGAATACACTGCGTAGTCTACAGCAATTGGGTT
GTAACACTGAAAACCTTAACGGCGTTGATAATCTCTGTTTTACTGCCATGGGATATGATGGGTCAGTGGG
CATGATGAACAATATGACTGATTACCGTGAAGCATATGGCACTAGTTGGATCATGGTTCATCGTGTCGAT
TTGCATAACGAGTTGATGAGAGTTGCTTTGGACCCAGGGGGATTGGGCCCTCCCGCAACGCTTCACCTGA
ATCATCGAGTCACGTTTTGTGATGTAGATGCTTGTACGGTGACATTTACCAACGGTACAACTCAAAGTGC
AGATCTTATCGTTGGGGCTGACGGGATACGTTCAACTATCCGTAGATTTGTCTTGGAGGAGGACGTGACC
GTTCCCGCAAGCGGAATTGTGGGGTTTCGATGGTTGGTACAGGCTGATGCCCTCGATCCATATCCTGAAC
TCGATTGGATAGTCAAAAAGCCACCGCTCGGAGCTAGGTTGATTTCTACGCCCCAGAATCCACAATCTGG
AGTGGGACTGGCAGATCGTAGAACTATTATTATATACGCTTGTCGTGGGGGGACAATGGTAAATGTGCTG
GCCGTACACGATGACGAGCGAGATCAGAATACTGCAGATTGGAGCGTTCCAGCATCAAAGGATGACTTGT
TTCGAGTATTCCATGACTACCATCCGAGATTCAGACGGCTCTTGGAATTGGCTCAAGATATAAATCTCTG
GCAGATGAGGGTTGTGCCGGTGCTCAAGAAATGGGTGAACAAACGAGTGTGCCTGCTTGGAGATGCCGCT
CATGCCTCTCTTCCGACTCTCGGCCAGGGTTTCGGGATGGGATTGGAGGACGCCGTAGCCCTTGGTACTC
TCTTGCCAAAAGGTACGACTGCTAGTCAAATAGAGACAAGACTGGCTGTCTACGAACAGCTTAGAAAGGA
CCGAGCAGAGTTTGTAGCCGCTGAAAGTTATGAAGAGCAGTATGTCCCCGAGATGAGGGGCTTGTACTTG
CGTAGCAAGGAACTTAGAGATAGAGTCATGGGGTATGACATAAAAGTGGAGTCTGAGAAGGTACTGGAAA
CCTTGCTTAGGAGCTCTAACTCAGCTTAGCTTGTCCTGCTTTAATGAGATATGCGAGAAGCCTATGATCG
CATGATATTTGCTTTCAATTCTGTTGTGCACGTTGTAAAAAACCTGAGCATGTGTAGCTCAGATCCTTAC
CGCCGGTTTCGGTTCATTCTAATGAATATATCACCCGTTACTATCGTATTTTTATGAATAATATTCTCCG
TTCAATTTACTGATTGTACCCTACTACTTATATGTACAATATTAAAATGAAAACAATATATTGTGCTGAA
TAGGTTTATAGCGACATCTATGATAGAGCGCCACAATAACAAACAATTGCGTTTTATTATTACAAATCCA
ATTTTAAAAAAAGCGGCAGAACCGGTCAAACCTAAAAGACTGATTACATAAATCTTATTCAAATTTCAAA
AGTGCCCCAGGGGCTAGTATCTACGACACACCGAGCGGCGAACTAATAACGCTCACTGAAGGGAACTCCG
GTTCCCCGCCGGCGCGCATGGGTGAGATTCCTTGAAGTTGAGTATTGGCCGTCCGCTCTACCGAAAGTTA
CGGGCACCATTCAACCCGGTCCAGCACGGCGGCCGGGTAACCGACTTGCTGCCCCGAGAATTATGCAGCA
TTTTTTTGGTGTATGTGGGCCCCAAATGAAGTGCAGGTCAAACCTTGACAGTGACGACAAATCGTTGGGC
GGGTCCAGGGCGAATTTTGCGACAACATGTCGAGGCTCAGCAGGACCGCTACTAGAATTCGAGCTCGGAG
GAATTCCAATCCCACAAAAATCTGAGCTTAACAGCACAGTTGCTCCTCTCAGAGCAGAATCGGGTATTCA
ACACCCTCATATCAACTACTACGTTGTGTATAACGGTCCACATGCCGGTATATACGATGACTGGGGTTGT
ACAAAGGCGGCAACAAACGGCGTTCCCGGAGTTGCACACAAGAAATTTGCCACTATTACAGAGGCAAGAG
CAGCAGCTGACGCGTACACAACAAGTCAGCAAACAGACAGGTTGAACTTCATCCCCAAAGGAGAAGCTCA
ACTCAAGCCCAAGAGCTTTGCTAAGGCCCTAACAAGCCCACCAAAGCAAAAAGCCCACTGGCTCACGCTA
GGAACCAAAAGGCCCAGCAGTGATCCAGCCCCAAAAGAGATCTCCTTTGCCCCGGAGATTACAATGGACG
ATTTCCTCTATCTTTACGATCTAGGAAGGAAGTTCGAAGGTGAAGGTGACGACACTATGTTCACCACTGA
TAATGAGAAGGTTAGCCTCTTCAATTTCAGAAAGAATGCTGACCCACAGATGGTTAGAGAGGCCTACGCA
GCAAGTCTCATCAAGACGATCTACCCGAGTAACAATCTCCAGGAGATCAAATACCTTCCCAAGAAGGTTA
AAGATGCAGTCAAAAGATTCAGGACTAATTGCATCAAGAACACAGAGAAAGACATATTTCTCAAGATCAG
AAGTACTATTCCAGTATGGACGATTCAAGGCTTGCTTCATAAACCAAGGCAAGTAATAGAGATTGGAGTC
TCTAAAAAGGTAGTTCCTACTGAATCTAAGGCCATGCATGGAGTCTAAGATTCAAATCGAGGATCTAACA
GAACTCGCCGTCAAGACTGGCGAACAGTTCATACAGAGTCTTTTACGACTCAATGACAAGAAGAAAATCT
TCGTCAACATGGTGGAGCACGACACTCTGGTCTACTCCAAAAATGTCAAAGATACAGTCTCAGAAGATCA
AAGGGCTATTGAGACTTTTCAACAAAGGATAATTTCGGGAAACCTCCTCGGATTCCATTGCCCAGCTATC
TGTCACTTCATCGAAAGGACAGTAGAAAAGGAAGGTGGCTCCTACAAATGCCATCATTGCGATAAAGGAA
AGGCTATCATTCAAGATCTCTCTGCCGACAGTGGTCCCAAAGATGGACCCCCACCCACGAGGAGCATCGT
GGAAAAAGAAGAGGTTCCAACCACGTCTACAAAGCAAGTGGATTGATGTGACATCTCCACTGACGTAAGG
GATGACGCACAATCCCACTATCCTTCGCAAGACCCTTCCTCTATATAAGGAAGTTCATTTCATTTGGAGA
GGACACGCTCGAGTATAAGAGCTCATTTTTACAACAATTACCAACAACAACAAACAACAAACAACATTAC
AATTACATTTACAATTATCGATACAATGGCACCTATTTCATCCACGTGGAGCAGGTTGATAAGGTTCGTG
GCTGTAGAAACTTCCCTGGTTCATATTGGTGAGCCAATTGATGCAACGATGGACGTTGGCCTCGCCCGTA
GAGAAGGTAAGACAATTCAAGCATACGAAATAATCGGAAGCGGCAGTGCCCTCGATCTTTCTGCACAAGT
CTCTAAGAACGTACTCACAGTTAGGGAATTGTTGATGCCGCTCAGTCGAGAAGAGATTAAGACCGTTCGA
TGCCTCGGCTTGAACTATCCGGTCCACGCCACAGAAGCTAACGTGGCCGTGCCGAAGTTTCCTAACCTGT
TCTATAAGCCCGTAACATCATTGATTGGTCCAGGCGGTCTTATTACTATTCCCTCCGTCGTTCAACCCCC
CAAGGAGCACCAGTCAGATTACGAGGCTGAGCTGGTTATAGTAATAGGTAAGGCAGCAAAGAACGTATCA
GAGGATGAGGCTTTGGATTATGTATTGGGCTATACCGCTGCAAACGATATATCTTTCCGTAAGCATCAAT
TGGCTGTCAGTCAATGGAGCTTCAGCAAGGGCTTTGATGGAACTAATCCACTTGGTCCCTGCTTGGTTTC
CGCCTCCAGTATCCCTGACCCACAGGATATTCCAATACAGTGCAAATTGAATGGTGGAGTCGTCCAAAAT
GGCAACACCAGAGATCAAATCTTCAACGTTAAGAAAACCATATCATTTCTTTCCCAGGGGACTACTTTGG
AGCCCGGTTCCATTATCCTTACCGGGACCCCAGATGGGGTGGGGTTCGTACGAAACCCGCCCCTGTATTT
GAAGGATGGCGATGAGGTTATGACTTGGATCGGTAGTGGAATCGGAACTCTCGCAAATACAGTTCGAGAA
GAACAAACGTGCTTTGCATCAGGCGGCCACGAATAGCTTGTCCTGCTTTAATGAGATATGCGAGAAGCCT
ATGATCGCATGATATTTGCTTTCAATTCTGTTGTGCACGTTGTAAAAAACCTGAGCATGTGTAGCTCAGA
TCCTTACCGCCGGTTTCGGTTCATTCTAATGAATATATCACCCGTTACTATCGTATTTTTATGAATAATA
TTCTCCGTTCAATTTACTGATTGTACCCTACTACTTATATGTACAATATTAAAATGAAAACAATATATTG
TGCTGAATAGGTTTATAGCGACATCTATGATAGAGCGCCACAATAACAAACAATTGCGTTTTATTATTAC
AAATCCAATTTTAAAAAAAGCGGCAGAACCGGTCAAACCTAAAAGACTGATTACATAAATCTTATTCAAA
TTTCAAAAGTGCCCCAGGGGCTAGTATCTACGACACACCGAGCGGCGAACTAATAACGCTCACTGAAGGG
AACTCCGGTTCCCCGCCGGCGCGCATGGGTGAGATTCCTTGAAGTTGAGTATTGGCCGTCCGCTCTACCG
AAAGTTACGGGCACCATTCAACCCGGTCCAGCACGGCGGCCGGGTAACCGACTTGCTGCCCCGAGAATTA
TGCAGCATTTTTTTGGTGTATGTGGGCCCCAAATGAAGTGCAGGTCAAACCTTGACAGTGACGACAAATC
GTTGGGCGGGTCCAGGGCGAATTTTGCGACAACATGTCGAGGCTCAGCAGGACCGCTTTACGAATTCCCA
TGGGGAGGAATTCCAATCCCACAAAAATCTGAGCTTAACAGCACAGTTGCTCCTCTCAGAGCAGAATCGG
GTATTCAACACCCTCATATCAACTACTACGTTGTGTATAACGGTCCACATGCCGGTATATACGATGACTG
GGGTTGTACAAAGGCGGCAACAAACGGCGTTCCCGGAGTTGCACACAAGAAATTTGCCACTATTACAGAG
GCAAGAGCAGCAGCTGACGCGTACACAACAAGTCAGCAAACAGACAGGTTGAACTTCATCCCCAAAGGAG
AAGCTCAACTCAAGCCCAAGAGCTTTGCTAAGGCCCTAACAAGCCCACCAAAGCAAAAAGCCCACTGGCT
CACGCTAGGAACCAAAAGGCCCAGCAGTGATCCAGCCCCAAAAGAGATCTCCTTTGCCCCGGAGATTACA
ATGGACGATTTCCTCTATCTTTACGATCTAGGAAGGAAGTTCGAAGGTGAAGGTGACGACACTATGTTCA
CCACTGATAATGAGAAGGTTAGCCTCTTCAATTTCAGAAAGAATGCTGACCCACAGATGGTTAGAGAGGC
CTACGCAGCAAGTCTCATCAAGACGATCTACCCGAGTAACAATCTCCAGGAGATCAAATACCTTCCCAAG
AAGGTTAAAGATGCAGTCAAAAGATTCAGGACTAATTGCATCAAGAACACAGAGAAAGACATATTTCTCA
AGATCAGAAGTACTATTCCAGTATGGACGATTCAAGGCTTGCTTCATAAACCAAGGCAAGTAATAGAGAT
TGGAGTCTCTAAAAAGGTAGTTCCTACTGAATCTAAGGCCATGCATGGAGTCTAAGATTCAAATCGAGGA
TCTAACAGAACTCGCCGTCAAGACTGGCGAACAGTTCATACAGAGTCTTTTACGACTCAATGACAAGAAG
AAAATCTTCGTCAACATGGTGGAGCACGACACTCTGGTCTACTCCAAAAATGTCAAAGATACAGTCTCAG
AAGATCAAAGGGCTATTGAGACTTTTCAACAAAGGATAATTTCGGGAAACCTCCTCGGATTCCATTGCCC
AGCTATCTGTCACTTCATCGAAAGGACAGTAGAAAAGGAAGGTGGCTCCTACAAATGCCATCATTGCGAT
AAAGGAAAGGCTATCATTCAAGATCTCTCTGCCGACAGTGGTCCCAAAGATGGACCCCCACCCACGAGGA
GCATCGTGGAAAAAGAAGAGGTTCCAACCACGTCTACAAAGCAAGTGGATTGATGTGACATCTCCACTGA
CGTAAGGGATGACGCACAATCCCACTATCCTTCGCAAGACCCTTCCTCTATATAAGGAAGTTCATTTCAT
TTGGAGAGGACACGCTCGAGTATAAGAGCTCATTTTTACAACAATTACCAACAACAACAAACAACAAACA
ACATTACAATTACATTTACAATTATCGATACAATGAGGATAAATATCTCTTTGTCTAGTCTCTTTGAGAG
ACTGAGCAAATTGTCATCCCGATCCATCGCAATTACCTGCGGCGTAGTCTTGGCAAGTGCAATAGCATTC
CCAATTATCCGAAGAGACTATCAAACGTTCCTTGAAGTCGGTCCGAGCTATGCCCCACAGAACTTCCGAG
GCTATATCATCGTTTGTGTCTTGTCACTTTTTAGGCAAGAGCAGAAAGGGTTGGCAATCTATGACAGGCT
TCCAGAAAAGAGGCGTTGGCTTGCCGACTTGCCGTTTCGTGAAGGGACGAGGCCATCCATAACCTCCCAC
ATTATACAGCGTCAGCGTACTCAGCTGGTAGATCAAGAGTTTGCAACCAGAGAACTTATCGATAAGGTGA
TCCCACGTGTGCAAGCAAGACACACAGACAAAACTTTTCTCAGTACGTCAAAATTTGAGTTTCATGCAAA
GGCCATCTTCCTTCTCCCCTCTATCCCTATTAATGATCCTCTTAACATTCCCTCACACGATACGGTAAGA
AGAACCAAGCGTGAGATCGCTCACATGCATGATTACCATGATTGCACTCTGCACTTGGCTCTTGCTGCTC
AGGATGGTAAGGAAGTTTTGAAGAAGGGGTGGGGCCAGCGTCACCCACTGGCCGGACCAGGAGTCCCAGG
CCCTCCTACTGAGTGGACCTTCCTTTACGCACCAAGGAACGAAGAGGAGGCCAGAGTTGTCGAGATGATA
GTCGAAGCTAGTATTGGCTACATGACTAACGATCCTGCTGGTAAGATTGTCGAAAATGCCAAGTCAGGTT
AGTAATGAATGGCTGACGAGTGAATCAACTAACCCCTTGCCAATACTGCCTAATAATAAGCTTGTCCTGC
TTTAATGAGATATGCGAGAAGCCTATGATCGCATGATATTTGCTTTCAATTCTGTTGTGCACGTTGTAAA
AAACCTGAGCATGTGTAGCTCAGATCCTTACCGCCGGTTTCGGTTCATTCTAATGAATATATCACCCGTT
ACTATCGTATTTTTATGAATAATATTCTCCGTTCAATTTACTGATTGTACCCTACTACTTATATGTACAA
TATTAAAATGAAAACAATATATTGTGCTGAATAGGTTTATAGCGACATCTATGATAGAGCGCCACAATAA
CAAACAATTGCGTTTTATTATTACAAATCCAATTTTAAAAAAAGCGGCAGAACCGGTCAAACCTAAAAGA
CTGATTACATAAATCTTATTCAAATTTCAAAAGTGCCCCAGGGGCTAGTATCTACGACACACCGAGCGGC
GAACTAATAACGCTCACTGAAGGGAACTCCGGTTCCCCGCCGGCGCGCATGGGTGAGATTCCTTGAAGTT
GAGTATTGGCCGTCCGCTCTACCGAAAGTTACGGGCACCATTCAACCCGGTCCAGCACGGCGGCCGGGTA
ACCGACTTGCTGCCCCGAGAATTATGCAGCATTTTTTTGGTGTATGTGGGCCCCAAATGAAGTGCAGGTC
AAACCTTGACAGTGACGACAAATCGTTGGGCGGGTCCAGGGCGAATTTTGCGACAACATGTCGAGGCTCA
GCAGGACCGCTCAGATGAGACCGAGGATGCACATGTGACCGAGGGACACGAA
Features (pLannotate 1.2.2; 27 found; start..end, strand, type, name):
     26..50      +  misc_feature   RB T-DNA repeat: right border repeat from nopaline C58 T-DNA
    147..778     +  rep_origin     oriV: incP origin of replication
    881..904     +  promoter       Pc promoter (fragment): intI1 (promoter lies within the coding sequence); class 1 integron promoter
   1080..1136    +  CDS            GmR (fragment): gentamycin acetyltransferase; aacC1; confers resistance to gentamycin
   1147..1934    +  CDS            SmR (fragment): aminoglycoside adenylyltransferase (Murphy, 1985); aadA; confers resistance to spectinomycin and streptomycin
   2275..2863    +  rep_origin     ori: high-copy-number ColE1/pMB1/pBR322/pUC origin of replication
   3199..4344    +  CDS            trfA: TRFA_ECOLX - Experimental evidence at protein level: Swiss-Prot protein existence level 1. Also involved in plasmid copy number control, promoting intermolecular coupling of protein bound iterons at oriV, which inhibits replication initiation. From Escherichia coli.
   4493..4517    +  misc_feature   LB T-DNA repeat: left border repeat from nopaline C58 T-DNA
   4689..4868    +  promoter       NOS promoter: nopaline synthase promoter
   4899..4953    +  misc_feature   TMV Ω: translational enhancer from the tobacco mosaic virus 5'-leader sequence (Gallie et al., 1988)
   4959..5749    +  CDS            NeoR/KanR (fragment): aminoglycoside phosphotransferase from Tn5; aph(3')-II (or nptII); confers resistance to neomycin, kanamycin, and G418 (Geneticin®)
   5776..6481    +  terminator     OCS terminator: octopine synthase terminator
   6505..7311    +  CDS            IBMP_CAMVB (fragment): Experimental evidence at protein level: Swiss-Prot protein existence level 1. Enhances the ribosomal termination-reinitiation event leading to the translation of major open reading frames on the polycistronic viral RNAs. From Cauliflower mosaic virus (strain Bari 1) (CaMV).
   7495..7840    +  promoter       CaMV 35S promoter: strong constitutive promoter from cauliflower mosaic virus
   7792..7838    +  promoter       minimal CaMV 35S promoter: minimal 35S promoter from cauliflower mosaic virus
   7869..7922    +  misc_feature   TMV Ω: translational enhancer from the tobacco mosaic virus 5'-leader sequence (Gallie et al., 1988)
   9206..9913    +  terminator     OCS terminator: octopine synthase terminator
   9940..10746   +  CDS            IBMP_CAMVB (fragment): Experimental evidence at protein level: Swiss-Prot protein existence level 1. Enhances the ribosomal termination-reinitiation event leading to the translation of major open reading frames on the polycistronic viral RNAs. From Cauliflower mosaic virus (strain Bari 1) (CaMV).
  10930..11275   +  promoter       CaMV 35S promoter: strong constitutive promoter from cauliflower mosaic virus
  11227..11273   +  promoter       minimal CaMV 35S promoter: minimal 35S promoter from cauliflower mosaic virus
  11304..11357   +  misc_feature   TMV Ω: translational enhancer from the tobacco mosaic virus 5'-leader sequence (Gallie et al., 1988)
  12293..13000   +  terminator     OCS terminator: octopine synthase terminator
  13027..13833   +  CDS            IBMP_CAMVB (fragment): Experimental evidence at protein level: Swiss-Prot protein existence level 1. Enhances the ribosomal termination-reinitiation event leading to the translation of major open reading frames on the polycistronic viral RNAs. From Cauliflower mosaic virus (strain Bari 1) (CaMV).
  14017..14362   +  promoter       CaMV 35S promoter: strong constitutive promoter from cauliflower mosaic virus
  14314..14360   +  promoter       minimal CaMV 35S promoter: minimal 35S promoter from cauliflower mosaic virus
  14391..14444   +  misc_feature   TMV Ω: translational enhancer from the tobacco mosaic virus 5'-leader sequence (Gallie et al., 1988)
  15327..16034   +  terminator     OCS terminator: octopine synthase terminator
