[The description below was written by a language model from this plasmid's Addgene catalogue record and pLannotate feature annotations shown in this document.]
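Description:
pNK7190 is a MoClo Level M binary plasmid for plant expression, built to deliver three genes of the fungal bioluminescence pathway from Neonothopanus nambi (nnLuz, nnH3H and nnCPH) into Nicotiana benthamiana and BY2 cells. The backbone carries the broad-host-range incP oriV together with trfA, which allow replication outside E. coli (as needed for Agrobacterium-based delivery), plus a high-copy ColE1/pUC-type origin for propagation in E. coli. Bacterial selection is by spectinomycin through the aadA (SmR) gene. Nopaline-type left and right T-DNA border repeats flank the region that is transferred into plant cells.

In the circular sequence, the T-DNA runs from the left border through four transcription units to the right border. The first is a plant selection cassette: NOS promoter, TMV Ω translational enhancer, nptII (NeoR/KanR) and OCS terminator, conferring kanamycin resistance in plants. Three similarly built units follow, each with a long CaMV 35S promoter region (the upstream part is picked up by the annotation as a fragment of a CaMV coding sequence), a TMV Ω leader, an unannotated open interval and an OCS terminator. These unannotated intervals presumably hold the three N. nambi coding sequences, but the feature table does not label them, so their order cannot be read from the record.

The three genes encode the luciferase, hispidin-3-hydroxylase and caffeylpyruvate hydrolase of the fungal pathway. The construct lacks a hispidin synthase, so it would be combined with a separate source of that step. This fits the associated work on a hybrid pathway for self-sustained luminescence. As a Level M assembly it can also be used in further MoClo cloning rounds.
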