Addgene plasmid #219763: pNK7190
Purpose: MoClo-compatible Level M for expression nnLuz, nnH3H, nnCPH in plants (N.benthamiana, BY2 cells)
Depositing lab: Karen Sarkisyan. Depositing organization: Light Bio. Publication: A hybrid pathway for self-sustained luminescence. Palkina KA, Karataeva TA, Perfilov MM, Fakhranurova LI, Markina NM, Somermeyer LG, Garcia-Perez E, Vazquez-Vilar M, Rodriguez-Rodriguez M, Vazquez-Vilriales V, Shakhova ES, Mitiouchkina T, Belozerova OA, Kovalchuk SI, Alekberova A, Malyshevskaia AK, Bugaeva EN, Guglya EB, Balakireva A, Sytov N, Bezlikhotnova A, Boldyreva DI, Babenko VV, Kondrashov FA, Choob VV, Orzaez D, Yampolsky IV, Mishin AS, Sarkisyan KS. Sci Adv. 2024 Mar 8;10(10):eadk1992. doi: 10.1126/sciadv.adk1992. Epub 2024 Mar 8. PubMed 38457503.
Backbone
  Vector backbone: MoClo Level M (MoClo Toolkit)
  Backbone size w/o insert (bp): 13235
  Vector type: Plant Expression
Growth in bacteria
  Bacterial resistance: Spectinomycin, 50 μg/mL
  Growth temperature: 37°C
  Growth strain: DH5alpha
  Copy number: High Copy
Gene/Insert
  Gene/Insert name: nnLuz, nnH3H, nnCPH
  Species: Neonothopanus nambi
  Insert size (bp): 2991
  Cloning method: Restriction Enzyme; 5′ cloning site unknown (unknown if destroyed)
Terms and licenses: Academic/Nonprofit Terms; Industry Terms: Not Available to Industry
How to cite: pNK7190 was a gift from Karen Sarkisyan (Addgene plasmid # 219763 ; http://n2t.net/addgene:219763 ; RRID:Addgene_219763)
